Addgene plasmid #109520: actc1b-mKate2-Dnm2a-DN
Purpose: Muscle specific zebrafish expression of mKate2 fused to dominant negative Dynamin2a
Depositing lab: Rob Parton. Depositing organization: University of Queensland, Institute for Molecular Bioscience. Publication: In vivo cell biological screening identifies an endocytic capture mechanism for T-tubule formation. Hall TE, Martel N, Ariotti N, Xiong Z, Lo HP, Ferguson C, Rae J, Lim YW, Parton RG. Nat Commun. 2020 Jul 24;11(1):3711. doi: 10.1038/s41467-020-17486-w. PubMed 32709891.
Backbone
  Vector backbone: pDEST-actc1b-mKate2-ccdb
  Vector type: Zebrafish plasmids
Growth in bacteria
  Bacterial resistance: Ampicillin, 100 μg/mL
  Growth temperature: 37°C
  Growth strain: DH5alpha
  Copy number: High Copy
Gene/Insert
  Gene/Insert name: Dnm2a
  Species: D. rerio (zebrafish)
  Mutation: DN
  Entrez Gene: dnm2a (a.k.a. dnm2, zgc:114072)
  Tag / fusion protein: mKate2 (N terminal on insert)
  Cloning method: Gateway Cloning
Terms and licenses: Academic/Nonprofit Terms; Industry Terms: Not Available to Industry
How to cite: actc1b-mKate2-Dnm2a-DN was a gift from Rob Parton (Addgene plasmid # 109520 ; http://n2t.net/addgene:109520 ; RRID:Addgene_109520)
