[The description below was written by a language model from this plasmid's Addgene catalogue record, the feature table of its GenBank file and pLannotate feature annotations shown in this document.]
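Description:
actc1b-mKate2-Dnm2a-DN is a zebrafish expression plasmid of about 11.2 kb, assembled by Gateway recombination into the pDEST-actc1b-mKate2-ccdb destination backbone. It is maintained in E. coli through a high-copy ColE1/pUC-type origin and selected with ampicillin via the bla (AmpR) gene and its promoter. Remnants of a pBluescript-style backbone are also present, including lac promoter/operator elements, a T3 promoter, M13 primer sites and a partial f1/M13 phage origin.

The expression cassette is delimited by multisite Gateway scars. A roughly 4 kb segment between attB4 and attB1 carries no annotation in either feature table. From the construct name and stated purpose it is presumed to hold the actc1b (muscle actin) regulatory region that gives muscle-specific expression. Downstream of attB1, a Kozak consensus precedes the coding sequence for mKate2, a monomeric far-red fluorescent protein. The attB2 site then links mKate2 to the zebrafish dnm2a open reading frame, so the fluorophore sits at the N terminus of Dynamin2a. The automated annotation recognises this region only as a Dnm2 homologue. The cassette ends at attB3, followed by an SV40 polyadenylation signal. The insert is recorded as a dominant-negative ("DN") variant, but the specific mutation is not stated. A short fragment resembling medaka tyrosinase is detected near the phage origin, and its role is not explained in the record. The two sequence records differ slightly in length and start point but describe the same architecture.

The plasmid is intended to express fluorescently marked dominant-negative dynamin in zebrafish muscle. This allows disruption of dynamin-dependent endocytosis in labelled fibres, and it was used in an in vivo screen examining T-tubule formation.
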