LOCUS       Exported 11214 bp ds-DNA circular SYN 13-MAY-2021
DEFINITION  Muscle specific zebrafish expression of mKate2 fused to dominant
            negative Dynamin2a.
ACCESSION   .
VERSION     .
KEYWORDS    actc1b-mKate2-Dnm2a-DN
SOURCE      synthetic DNA construct
  ORGANISM  synthetic DNA construct
REFERENCE   1 (bases 1 to 11214)
  TITLE     Parton Lab Plasmids for in vivo cell biology in the zebrafish
REFERENCE   2 (bases 1 to 11214)
  AUTHORS   .
  TITLE     Direct Submission
  JOURNAL   Exported May 13, 2021 from SnapGene Server 1.1.58
            http://www.snapgene.com
FEATURES             Location/Qualifiers
     source          1..11214
                     /organism="synthetic DNA construct"
                     /mol_type="other DNA"
     primer_bind     complement(144..165)
                     /label=F1ori-F
                     /note="F1 origin, forward primer"
     primer_bind     1061..1077
                     /label=M13 rev
                     /note="common sequencing primer, one of multiple similar
                     variants"
     protein_bind    1097..1117
                     /gene="mutant version of attB"
                     /label=attB4
                     /bound_moiety="BP Clonase(TM)"
                     /note="core recombination site for the Gateway(R) BP
                     reaction"
     protein_bind    5092..5116
                     /gene="mutant version of attB"
                     /label=attB1
                     /bound_moiety="BP Clonase(TM)"
                     /note="recombination site for the Gateway(R) BP reaction"
     regulatory      5117..5126
                     /regulatory_class="other"
                     /note="vertebrate consensus sequence for strong initiation
                     of translation (Kozak, 1987)"
     CDS             5123..5818
                     /codon_start=1
                     /product="monomeric far-red fluorescent protein (Shcherbo
                     et al., 2009)"
                     /label=mKate2
                     /note="mammalian codon-optimized"
                     /translation="MVSELIKENMHMKLYMEGTVNNHHFKCTSEGEGKPYEGTQTMRIK
                     AVEGGPLPFAFDILATSFMYGSKTFINHTQGIPDFFKQSFPEGFTWERVTTYEDGGVLT
                     ATQDTSLQDGCLIYNVKIRGVNFPSNGPVMQKKTLGWEASTETLYPADGGLEGRADMAL
                     KLVGGGHLICNLKTTYRSKKPAKNLKMPGVYYVDRRLERIKEADKETYVEQHEVAVARY
                     CDLPSKLGHR"
     protein_bind    complement(5820..5844)
                     /gene="mutant version of attB"
                     /label=attB2
                     /bound_moiety="BP Clonase(TM)"
                     /note="recombination site for the Gateway(R) BP reaction"
     protein_bind    complement(8111..8131)
                     /gene="mutant version of attB"
                     /label=attB3
                     /bound_moiety="BP Clonase(TM)"
                     /note="core recombination site for the Gateway(R) BP
                     reaction"
     primer_bind     complement(8139..8155)
                     /label=M13 fwd
                     /note="common sequencing primer, one of multiple similar
                     variants"
     polyA_signal    8171..8305
                     /label=SV40 poly(A) signal
                     /note="SV40 polyadenylation signal"
     primer_bind     complement(8195..8214)
                     /label=EBV-rev
                     /note="SV40 polyA terminator, reverse primer"
     primer_bind     8249..8268
                     /label=SV40pA-R
                     /note="SV40 polyA, reverse primer"
     primer_bind     complement(8977..8993)
                     /label=SK primer
                     /note="common sequencing primer, one of multiple similar
                     variants"
     primer_bind     complement(8977..8993)
                     /label=pBluescriptSK
                     /note="For pBluescript vector"
     primer_bind     complement(9030..9050)
                     /label=T3
                     /note="T3 promoter, forward primer"
     promoter        complement(9030..9048)
                     /label=T3 promoter
                     /note="promoter for bacteriophage T3 RNA polymerase"
     primer_bind     complement(9069..9085)
                     /label=M13 rev
                     /note="common sequencing primer, one of multiple similar
                     variants"
     primer_bind     complement(9082..9104)
                     /label=M13/pUC Reverse
                     /note="In lacZ gene"
     protein_bind    9093..9109
                     /label=lac operator
                     /bound_moiety="lac repressor encoded by lacI"
                     /note="The lac repressor binds to the lac operator to
                     inhibit transcription in E. coli. This inhibition can be
                     relieved by adding lactose or
                     isopropyl-beta-D-thiogalactopyranoside (IPTG)."
     promoter        complement(9117..9147)
                     /label=lac promoter
                     /note="promoter for the E. coli lac operon"
     protein_bind    9162..9183
                     /label=CAP binding site
                     /bound_moiety="E. coli catabolite activator protein"
                     /note="CAP binding activates transcription in the presence
                     of cAMP."
     primer_bind     complement(9300..9317)
                     /label=L4440
                     /note="L4440 vector, forward primer"
     rep_origin      complement(9471..10059)
                     /direction=LEFT
                     /label=ori
                     /note="high-copy-number ColE1/pMB1/pBR322/pUC origin of
                     replication"
     primer_bind     complement(9551..9570)
                     /label=pBR322ori-F
                     /note="pBR322 origin, forward primer"
     CDS             complement(10230..11090)
                     /codon_start=1
                     /gene="bla"
                     /product="beta-lactamase"
                     /label=AmpR
                     /note="confers resistance to ampicillin, carbenicillin, and
                     related antibiotics"
                     /translation="MSIQHFRVALIPFFAAFCLPVFAHPETLVKVKDAEDQLGARVGYI
                     ELDLNSGKILESFRPEERFPMMSTFKVLLCGAVLSRIDAGQEQLGRRIHYSQNDLVEYS
                     PVTEKHLTDGMTVRELCSAAITMSDNTAANLLLTTIGGPKELTAFLHNMGDHVTRLDRW
                     EPELNEAIPNDERDTTMPVAMATTLRKLLTGELLTLASRQQLIDWMEADKVAGPLLRSA
                     LPAGWFIADKSGAGERGSRGIIAALGPDGKPSRIVVIYTTGSQATMDERNRQIAEIGAS
                     LIKHW"
     primer_bind     10853..10872
                     /label=Amp-R
                     /note="Ampicillin resistance gene, reverse primer"
     promoter        complement(11091..11195)
                     /gene="bla"
                     /label=AmpR promoter
ORIGIN
        1 ccacctaaat tgtaagcgtt aatattttgt taaaattcgc gttaaatttt tgttaaatca
       61 gctcattttt taaccaatag gccgaaatcg gcaaaatccc ttataaatca aaagaataga
      121 ccgagatagg gttgagtgtt gttccagttt ggaacaagag tccactatta aagaacgtgg
      181 actccaacgt caaagggcga aaaaccgtct atcagggcga tggcccacgc tggctaagaa
      241 ctcatcagcc tccccggtcc atctacccac gtaccaatgc accaattggc cacaatgacg
      301 gctactacat ggtgccattc cttcctcttt ataggaatgg agactacctc ctgtccaaca
      361 aggctcttgg atacgagtac gcctacctgt tggacccagg tcattgcaca acaccagaaa
      421 tgccctctga tctgcaaaag acgtgaatat ctgttcagac acccatatcc actctgttcc
      481 acacaggtca gaggtttgtc caggagttct tgacagaggt gtaaaaagta ctcaaaaatt
      541 ttactcaagt gaaagtacaa gtacttaggg aaaattttac tcaattaaaa gtaaaagtat
      601 ctggctagaa tcttacttga gtaaaagtaa aaaagtactc cattaaaatt gtacttgagt
      661 attaaggaag taaaagtaaa agcaagaaag aaaactagag attcttgttt aagcttttaa
      721 tctcaaaaaa cattaaatga aatgcataca aggttttatc ctgctttaga actgtttgta
      781 tttaattatc aaactataag acagacaatc taatgccagt acacgctact caaagttgta
      841 aaacctcaga tttaacttca gtagaagctg attctcaaaa ttgttagtgt caagcctagc
      901 tcttttgggg ctgaaaagca atcctgcagt gctgaaaagc ctctcacagg cagccgatgc
      961 gggaagaggt gtattagtct tgatagagag gctgcaaata gcaggaaacg tgagcagaga
     1021 ctccctggtg tctgaaacac aggccagatg ggccctcgag caggaaacag ctatgaccat
     1081 gattacgcca agctatcaac tttgtataga aaagttggca cgcgcagatt ccgtgtgggc
     1141 ctggtaatat cttaccattt taagctattt taagattagg gaaaaaaatt aaataaaact
     1201 actttaaaat tactttcctt aaaaagcaac atatttattt agtttttgtt taactggctc
     1261 aagattgtaa tattttactt ttacatgttt tttttaagta cctaaatgtg ttcaaaagta
     1321 aagtatgtta ttgttttttt ttttttaatg ttagctaagc tttaaattgt aatatattac
     1381 ttttaaaagt gactttttaa aaatgtaaat aaaaaagtaa ctataaatgt gtaatgcatg
     1441 ttatttctgt gggtttttta attttcatct caactgggct tacaatttta acataataaa
     1501 aatcaaatca aatcaaatca ggcccttatt tgtcacatac actcttgtat actgaaataa
     1561 actaaatgtt gagaaaaatt taaatacacc aaaataacgc ataccttttt tgtaattacc
     1621 taagtaaaac atttagttcc ttttttaagt gactcaagat tgtaatctat taattgtaaa
     1681 agataaaact agtgatcaat ctgacgtgct tctatgcagc ctgtgagatt aattgtgatg
     1741 tttaattatt aaacaattta aatggatcaa acatttcaca tgtgcttatt gtgtccaaca
     1801 aaaccagcag aagcacttaa aaatattgca tgacaacatg agtttttaat gtaaattata
     1861 tatacttcct aaacgaagtt aatcatattt tctaaaataa taatgtcatt gaaatattta
     1921 aataaatgat aanctttagt tgattcaaca taaaattgaa agcaataagg actttttttt
     1981 ttttacagcg gtgaagcaaa agcntgnaaa taatcatata aatataataa ataaataaat
     2041 aaaataatgg ttcttggtgc aaatatgaac actttaaata aatatagaat aaatatgatc
     2101 aataagtcat aacgacgtgt tttatgttga ttataattta aacatgtttc taacgcaagt
     2161 tttaaaaact gttttaaagt attattttaa gttataagat caatttgact caacattttg
     2221 tagtgaaaat atgttgtgta aaattaatat aatatacact ataaaaatgc aaggttccac
     2281 acaattcatt catgttgtcc caacacaaat cgattaagtt aacaaatata tgtggattga
     2341 acataaaaaa ttaagttgtc ccaatgaaat ctcaagaatt gtgttgtttc agctcatttt
     2401 aaataagtag ttttaacaag taaaaaataa catatttttg agtgtgtata tatatatatt
     2461 tatatattac aaaatataat aatataaaat gtaaaagata taaaccatgc tacatatatt
     2521 taagagctat tttgcacatt acttttttgc aagccatttg agtgtttttt tacaaatata
     2581 tattagctaa atatacaata tcttaaatat acaattaatc agacatgcaa aaaatgcatt
     2641 taacctacat aaaaatacat gatcaacata tgttttatgc tgattacaac taaatcaaac
     2701 gtaatgaaat taatttataa aagcgattta aatatgtcaa tattttaagt taaaatcact
     2761 tgaaacctac tataaatgaa cttaaattta aaaaatctcc tttaattcca atgcagcact
     2821 gttgtttttt cagctgagga cccccggtgc agatggttgg cccccggccc gctattctaa
     2881 ggaagccttt cttaatttta gggcggcgct gcatgcgctc agatcagatt cacgggtgga
     2941 gagggttatt ttctcttttt tattttttct tgcctgctca tatttgggcc tgtgtgaacc
     3001 ccaggctccg cctcggcccc caggagccgc tcttatttaa aggggatcct cgccttcagt
     3061 cttcgtccca gtggaagcat cagtcttgtg ataacaactt ggtgagtcct acagaccagc
     3121 gctcgactct aggctttaaa tgcattgatt tctctggatt agctaccggg agagttttaa
     3181 ctttgcttat tagtcttgtg cttgaactgc taggtttaaa gagggttttc tctaatgcat
     3241 gcatgaagcg acagctgaaa accagaaata gagcgtttgt cctcctgtta aactctagcc
     3301 tttctttggc atttgtcagt ccgagtcttc agctgccggc aggagattgg gtttcagtaa
     3361 cacttgctga gcacaaacta cacgtgcttc cttcagattt aattcattat taatcattct
     3421 agatttaaat gatcttctta ctcattgctg attattttag ccttgcggag cagattaaat
     3481 gagcacgtgt ttattaagat tgatttaaat ataattaata tttcaccact gtagttttaa
     3541 aattgccttc taagtcatgg ttgattttta ataggtatcg gctctaatta gattactatt
     3601 ttggttttta aatgttattt ctatttcatt tgtaggctcg tttttaatgt gattttatta
     3661 gattctagtt ttaaaatcat cttttagcct tactgagcag actgaatgaa catgtttcat
     3721 taagattaac ttcattatag ttaattattt aatcattcta gtggattata aatcagctct
     3781 atttaaattg attgtcgtgt ttatttctat ttgatttttg attatttttt aaggtcgttt
     3841 ttatgtgatt tttccccgat tctaatttta aactaattgt ttgattttta tatgattcga
     3901 ctctttttaa atgaattgtt ttgctttttt tattgagcat atatatatat tatacaattt
     3961 caatcaacaa ttgttgtgct ttttaaatgt tgtttctatt tcatttctag ggtcgatttt
     4021 attcgattct agttttaaaa tcgtgatttc taactcctaa ccttactgag cagactgaat
     4081 gaacatgttt catcaagatt aacttcatta tagttaatta ttgaatcggg ctagtggttt
     4141 ataaatcagc tctattataa attaattgtc atcattattt ctatttaatt tttattattt
     4201 ttttaggatt atttttaagg gatttttttc acgttctagt tttaaactca atgctcatta
     4261 ctgctcaccc ttgctgagca gtctttcgtt aagattaaat taattaataa cccattctag
     4321 ttttaaaaca gtgtcttaag gcatagctga tattttacaa gtttactatt taatatatct
     4381 ccatttcttt ttttagggtc gatttcatct gatttgatta atttttatta tcttcactaa
     4441 gctttttgtt ctaggtttta ttctcagtat tattactgtt atatttgaac tgaatttctc
     4501 ctcatagttt attcatttta tttatttatt ttttgtttat tcgctatttt gtattttagt
     4561 ttttaattag aaattttatt agaatcgttt tgaactagtt tttatgcact ctaacattaa
     4621 tattaaatca taactattat ttttattata atttatttgt gtttatcttt ttgtgtagct
     4681 ttcatgtgtt tttattttag ttttattatg tttgcattga attttttgga ctagtttata
     4741 taacgatata cagaaaagcc atgacaacaa atgtttttat aatacctatt aagtataagc
     4801 taatcagatt tccactattc tgttcaaagt taacattatt agccattctg atggatcatt
     4861 tgacatttgt catatgtctt tatgaacact gctctttcag atgccacttt taaagctgtt
     4921 ttttacagta aatgaacgtt tattattatg acattatttc ctaaggcctc tagagtacag
     4981 caggatgtgg cgtgtgcatt actgtgtaat tatgctgact gtaaatgtgc atttatagac
     5041 tgtcagcatg tctgactgtg cgctgttgtg atttgtcctg cacagaccaa ggcaagtttg
     5101 tacaaaaaag caggctgcca ccatggtgag cgagctgatt aaggagaaca tgcacatgaa
     5161 gctgtacatg gagggcaccg tgaacaacca ccacttcaag tgcacatccg agggcgaagg
     5221 caagccctac gagggcaccc agaccatgag aatcaaggcg gtcgagggcg gccctctccc
     5281 cttcgccttc gacatcctgg ctaccagctt catgtacggc agcaaaacct tcatcaacca
     5341 cacccagggc atccccgact tctttaagca gtccttcccc gagggcttca catgggagag
     5401 agtcaccaca tacgaagacg ggggcgtgct gaccgctacc caggacacca gcctccagga
     5461 cggctgcctc atctacaacg tcaagatcag aggggtgaac ttcccatcca acggccctgt
     5521 gatgcagaag aaaacactcg gctgggaggc ctccaccgag accctgtacc ccgctgacgg
     5581 cggcctggaa ggcagagccg acatggccct gaagctcgtg ggcgggggcc acctgatctg
     5641 caacttgaag accacataca gatccaagaa acccgctaag aacctcaaga tgcccggcgt
     5701 ctactatgtg gacagaagac tggaaagaat caaggaggcc gacaaagaga cctacgtcga
     5761 gcagcacgag gtggctgtgg ccagatactg cgacctccct agcaaactgg ggcacagaga
     5821 cccagctttc ttgtacaaag tggctggcaa ccgggggatg gaggaattga tccccctgat
     5881 caataaactc caagatgctt tcagctccat tggccaaagt tgtaacctgg atctgccgca
     5941 gatagcagtt gtcggaggac agagcgccgg agctagctcc gtgctggaaa atttcgtcgg
     6001 cagggatttc cttccgcgag gctcaggcat cgtcacccgc aggcctctca ttctgcagct
     6061 agtaaacaac aaagccgaat atgcagagtt cctacactgc aaagggagga agttcgtgga
     6121 ctttgatgaa gtccggcagg agattgaagc agaaaccgac aggattacag gctccaataa
     6181 gggcatctct cctatcccca tcaacctgag agtctactct cctaacgtat tgaatctgac
     6241 actcatcgat ttgcctggga tgacgaaggt ggcagtgggc gaccagccgc ctgacatcga
     6301 gcaccagatt cgggacatga taatgcagtt tatcaccagg gagagctgtc taatccttgc
     6361 cgtcacccca gccaacatgg acttggccaa ttcggatgcc ctcaaggtgg cgaaagaagt
     6421 ggaccctcaa ggactgcgta ccattggtgt aatcactaaa ctggatttaa tggatgaggg
     6481 tacagatgcc cgggatatcc tggaaaacaa acttttacca cttcgtagag gttatatcgg
     6541 tgtagtgaac cggagtcaga aagacattga tggccgtaag gacattcgtg ctgcgctggc
     6601 agcagaaagg aagtttttcc tgtcccaccc tagttacaga catatggctg aaaggatggg
     6661 aacgccacac ctgcaaaaag ccctcaacca gcaattgacc aaccacatcc gggacacact
     6721 tcccggcttg cggagcaaac tccagtctca gcttctctct ctagaaaaag aagtggaaga
     6781 gtataagaac ttccgcccag atgaccctac tcgaaagacc aaggccctgc tgcagatggt
     6841 ccagcaattt ggtgtggact ttgagaagtg cattgaggga tccggagatc aggtggacac
     6901 tgcagagctg tctggaggtg ccaggattaa ccgaatcttt catgagcgct tcccctttga
     6961 gctggtcaag atcgtgtttg atgaaaagga gctccggaga gaaattagtc acgccattaa
     7021 gaacgtccat ggtgtcagaa ctgggctgtt cactccagat ctggcgtttg aagccatcgt
     7081 gaaaaagcag atcattaagc tgaaagagcc ctgtctgaaa tgtatcgatc tggttattca
     7141 ggagctcatc aacacattca ggcagtgcac caacaagtta agctcgtacc ctagactccg
     7201 agaagagacg gagaggatcg tcactactta cgtcagagag agagaaggga agaccaagga
     7261 ccaggttctt ttgctgattg acactgagct gtcatacatc aacaccaacc acgaggactt
     7321 cattggattt gcaaatgcac agcaaaggaa tatcgtcaac aagaagaggg ccattcccaa
     7381 ccaggtgatc cgtaaaggct ggttaaccct gaacatcagc atcatgaagg gaggttcaaa
     7441 ggagtactgg ttcgtcctga ctgccgaatc gctgtcctgg tacaaagacg aggaggaaaa
     7501 agagaagaaa tacatgcttc ctctggataa cctgaagctc agagacgtgg agaaaggctt
     7561 catgtccact aagcacattt ttgcaatctt caacactgag caaaggaatg tgtataagga
     7621 cttgcgtcag atcgagctgg cctgtgactc gcaggaggac atggatagtt ggaaagcctc
     7681 ttttctcaga gcaggcgttt accctgagaa agatcaagtg gagtcagaag aggcagcccc
     7741 agccgacagc ttctccatgg accctcagtt ggaaagacag gtcgagacca tccgtaacct
     7801 ggtggactcc tatattggaa tcgtcaacaa aaccatcaga gacctcatgc ccaagactat
     7861 catgcatctc atgatcaaca gcgctaaaga cttcatccac tcagagctgc tggcgtacct
     7921 gtactcgtct ggagatcaga acagtctgat ggaggagtct gcagaccagg cccagcgcag
     7981 agacgagatg ctgaggatgt accatgccat caaagaggca ctcagcatca tcggtgacat
     8041 cagcaccagc accatttcca cacctgtgcc accacccgtc aacgacagct ggatacctga
     8101 aaccaggtga caactttatt atacatagtt gataattcac tggccgtcgt tttacggtac
     8161 catcgatgat gatccagaca tgataagata cattgatgag tttggacaaa ccacaactag
     8221 aatgcagtga aaaaaatgct ttatttgtga aatttgtgat gctattgctt tatttgtaac
     8281 cattataagc tgcaataaac aagttaacaa caacaattgc attcatttta tgtttcaggt
     8341 tcagggggag gtgtgggagg ttttttaaag caagtaaaac ctctacaaat gtggtatggc
     8401 tgattatgat cctctagatc agatctgcga agatacggcc acgggtgctc ttgatcctgt
     8461 ggctgatttt ggactgtgct gctcgcagct gctgatgaat cacatacttc ctccattttc
     8521 ttccactgat tgactgttat aatttcccta atttccaggt caaggtgctg tgcattgtgg
     8581 taatagatgt gacatgacgt cacttccaaa ggaccaatga acatgtctga ccaatttcat
     8641 ataatgtgaa aacgattttc ataggcagaa taaataacat ttaaattaaa ctgggcatca
     8701 gcgcaattca attggtttgg taatagcaag ggaaaataga atgaagtgat ctccaaaaaa
     8761 taagtacttt ttgactgtaa ataaaattgt aaggagtaaa aagtactttt ttttctaaaa
     8821 aaatgtaatt aagtaaaagt aaaagtattg atttttaatt gtactcaagt aaagtaaaaa
     8881 tccccaaaaa taatacttaa gtacagtaat caagtaaaat tactcaagta ctttacacct
     8941 ctggttcttg accccctacc ttcagcaagc ccagcagatc cactagttct agagcggccg
     9001 ccaccgcggt ggagctccag cttttgttcc ctttagtgag ggttaattgc gcgcttggcg
     9061 taatcatggt catagctgtt tcctgtgtga aattgttatc cgctcacaat tccacacaac
     9121 atacgagccg gaagcataaa gtgtaaagcc tggggtgcct aatgagtgag ctaactcaca
     9181 ttaattgcgt tgcgctcact gcccgctttc cagtcgggaa acctgtcgtg ccagctgcat
     9241 taatgaatcg gccaacgcgc ggggagaggc ggtttgcgta ttgggcgctc ttccgcttcc
     9301 tcgctcactg actcgctgcg ctcggtcgtt cggctgcggc gagcggtatc agctcactca
     9361 aaggcggtaa tacggttatc cacagaatca ggggataacg caggaaagaa catgtgagca
     9421 aaaggccagc aaaaggccag gaaccgtaaa aaggccgcgt tgctggcgtt tttccatagg
     9481 ctccgccccc ctgacgagca tcacaaaaat cgacgctcaa gtcagaggtg gcgaaacccg
     9541 acaggactat aaagatacca ggcgtttccc cctggaagct ccctcgtgcg ctctcctgtt
     9601 ccgaccctgc cgcttaccgg atacctgtcc gcctttctcc cttcgggaag cgtggcgctt
     9661 tctcatagct cacgctgtag gtatctcagt tcggtgtagg tcgttcgctc caagctgggc
     9721 tgtgtgcacg aaccccccgt tcagcccgac cgctgcgcct tatccggtaa ctatcgtctt
     9781 gagtccaacc cggtaagaca cgacttatcg ccactggcag cagccactgg taacaggatt
     9841 agcagagcga ggtatgtagg cggtgctaca gagttcttga agtggtggcc taactacggc
     9901 tacactagaa ggacagtatt tggtatctgc gctctgctga agccagttac cttcggaaaa
     9961 agagttggta gctcttgatc cggcaaacaa accaccgctg gtagcggtgg tttttttgtt
    10021 tgcaagcagc agattacgcg cagaaaaaaa ggatctcaag aagatccttt gatcttttct
    10081 acggggtctg acgctcagtg gaacgaaaac tcacgttaag ggattttggt catgagatta
    10141 tcaaaaagga tcttcaccta gatcctttta aattaaaaat gaagttttaa atcaatctaa
    10201 agtatatatg agtaaacttg gtctgacagt taccaatgct taatcagtga ggcacctatc
    10261 tcagcgatct gtctatttcg ttcatccata gttgcctgac tccccgtcgt gtagataact
    10321 acgatacggg agggcttacc atctggcccc agtgctgcaa tgataccgcg agacccacgc
    10381 tcaccggctc cagatttatc agcaataaac cagccagccg gaagggccga gcgcagaagt
    10441 ggtcctgcaa ctttatccgc ctccatccag tctattaatt gttgccggga agctagagta
    10501 agtagttcgc cagttaatag tttgcgcaac gttgttgcca ttgctacagg catcgtggtg
    10561 tcacgctcgt cgtttggtat ggcttcattc agctccggtt cccaacgatc aaggcgagtt
    10621 acatgatccc ccatgttgtg caaaaaagcg gttagctcct tcggtcctcc gatcgttgtc
    10681 agaagtaagt tggccgcagt gttatcactc atggttatgg cagcactgca taattctctt
    10741 actgtcatgc catccgtaag atgcttttct gtgactggtg agtactcaac caagtcattc
    10801 tgagaatagt gtatgcggcg accgagttgc tcttgcccgg cgtcaatacg ggataatacc
    10861 gcgccacata gcagaacttt aaaagtgctc atcattggaa aacgttcttc ggggcgaaaa
    10921 ctctcaagga tcttaccgct gttgagatcc agttcgatgt aacccactcg tgcacccaac
    10981 tgatcttcag catcttttac tttcaccagc gtttctgggt gagcaaaaac aggaaggcaa
    11041 aatgccgcaa aaaagggaat aagggcgaca cggaaatgtt gaatactcat actcttcctt
    11101 tttcaatatt attgaagcat ttatcagggt tattgtctca tgagcggata catatttgaa
    11161 tgtatttaga aaaataaaca aataggggtt ccgcgcacat ttccccgaaa agtg
//
