Features (pLannotate 1.2.2; 19 found; start..end, strand, type, name):
      2..22      +  protein_bind   attB1: mutant version of attB; core recombination site for the Gateway® BP reaction BP Clonase™
     32..727     +  CDS            mKate2: mKate2 is a basic (constitutively fluorescent) red fluorescent protein published in 2009, derived from Entacmaea quadricolor. It is reported to be a rapidly-maturing monomer with moderate acid sensitivity.
    732..752     -  protein_bind   attB2: mutant version of attB; core recombination site for the Gateway® BP reaction BP Clonase™
    755..3013    +  CDS            Dnm2 (fragment): DYN2_RAT - Also known as Dyn2. Experimental evidence at protein level: Swiss-Prot protein existence level 1. Microtubule-associated force-producing protein involved in producing microtubule bundles and able to bind and hydrolyze GTP. Plays a role in the regulation of neuron morphology, axon growth and formation of neuronal growth cones (PubMed:21210813). Plays an important role in vesicular trafficking processes, in particular endocytosis (PubMed:19995918). Involved in cytokinesis (PubMed:21195118). Regulates maturation of apoptotic cell corpse- containing phagosomes by recruiting PIK3C3 to th
   3044..3064    +  CDS            lacZα (fragment): LacZα fragment of β-galactosidase; lacZ fragment
   3080..3214    -  polyA_signal   SV40 poly(A) signal: SV40 polyadenylation signal
   3237..3320    -  CDS            large T antigen (fragment): large T antigen from SV40 (simian virus 40)
   3886..3926    -  misc_feature   MCS (fragment): pBluescript multiple cloning site
   3939..3957    -  promoter       T3 promoter: promoter for bacteriophage T3 RNA polymerase
   4000..4022    -  protein_bind   lac operator (fragment): The lac repressor binds to the lac operator to inhibit transcription in E. coli. This inhibition can be relieved by adding lactose or isopropyl-β-D-thiogalactopyranoside (IPTG). lac repressor encoded by lacI
   4026..4056    -  promoter       lac promoter: promoter for the E. coli lac operon
   4071..4092    -  protein_bind   CAP binding site: CAP binding activates transcription in the presence of cAMP. E. coli catabolite activator protein
   4105..4197    -  CDS            lacI (fragment): lac repressor; lacI; The lac repressor binds to the lac operator to inhibit transcription in E. coli. This inhibition can be relieved by adding lactose or isopropyl-β-D-thiogalactopyranoside (IPTG).
   4380..4968    -  rep_origin     ori: high-copy-number ColE1/pMB1/pBR322/pUC origin of replication
   5139..5999    -  CDS            AmpR: β-lactamase; bla; confers resistance to ampicillin, carbenicillin, and related antibiotics
   6000..6104    -  promoter       AmpR promoter: bla
   6130..6351    -  rep_origin     M13 ori (fragment): M13 bacteriophage origin of replication; arrow indicates direction of (+) strand synthesis
   6351..6638    +  CDS            tyr (fragment): TYRO_ORYLA - Also known as tyro. Experimental evidence at transcript level: Swiss-Prot protein existence level 2. This is a copper-containing oxidase that functions in the formation of pigments such as melanins and other polyphenolic compounds. From Oryzias latipes (Japanese rice fish) (Japanese killifish).
   7220..7240    +  protein_bind   attB4: mutant version of attB; core recombination site for the Gateway® BP reaction BP Clonase™
>Addgene plasmid #109520 | actc1b-mKate2-Dnm2a-DN | addgene full sequence | sequence record 220512 | Addgene NGS Result
GCAAGTTTGTACAAAAAAGCAGGCTGCCACCATGGTGAGCGAGCTGATTAAGGAGAACATGCACATGAAG
CTGTACATGGAGGGCACCGTGAACAACCACCACTTCAAGTGCACATCCGAGGGCGAAGGCAAGCCCTACG
AGGGCACCCAGACCATGAGAATCAAGGCGGTCGAGGGCGGCCCTCTCCCCTTCGCCTTCGACATCCTGGC
TACCAGCTTCATGTACGGCAGCAAAACCTTCATCAACCACACCCAGGGCATCCCCGACTTCTTTAAGCAG
TCCTTCCCCGAGGGCTTCACATGGGAGAGAGTCACCACATACGAAGACGGGGGCGTGCTGACCGCTACCC
AGGACACCAGCCTCCAGGACGGCTGCCTCATCTACAACGTCAAGATCAGAGGGGTGAACTTCCCATCCAA
CGGCCCTGTGATGCAGAAGAAAACACTCGGCTGGGAGGCCTCCACCGAGACCCTGTACCCCGCTGACGGC
GGCCTGGAAGGCAGAGCCGACATGGCCCTGAAGCTCGTGGGCGGGGGCCACCTGATCTGCAACTTGAAGA
CCACATACAGATCCAAGAAACCCGCTAAGAACCTCAAGATGCCCGGCGTCTACTATGTGGACAGAAGACT
GGAAAGAATCAAGGAGGCCGACAAAGAGACCTACGTCGAGCAGCACGAGGTGGCTGTGGCCAGATACTGC
GACCTCCCTAGCAAACTGGGGCACAGAGACCCAGCTTTCTTGTACAAAGTGGCTGGCAACCGGGGGATGG
AGGAATTGATCCCCCTGATCAATAAACTCCAAGATGCTTTCAGCTCCATTGGCCAAAGTTGTAACCTGGA
TCTGCCGCAGATAGCAGTTGTCGGAGGACAGAGCGCCGGAGCTAGCTCCGTGCTGGAAAATTTCGTCGGC
AGGGATTTCCTTCCGCGAGGCTCAGGCATCGTCACCCGCAGGCCTCTCATTCTGCAGCTAGTAAACAACA
AAGCCGAATATGCAGAGTTCCTACACTGCAAAGGGAGGAAGTTCGTGGACTTTGATGAAGTCCGGCAGGA
GATTGAAGCAGAAACCGACAGGATTACAGGCTCCAATAAGGGCATCTCTCCTATCCCCATCAACCTGAGA
GTCTACTCTCCTAACGTATTGAATCTGACACTCATCGATTTGCCTGGGATGACGAAGGTGGCAGTGGGCG
ACCAGCCGCCTGACATCGAGCACCAGATTCGGGACATGATAATGCAGTTTATCACCAGGGAGAGCTGTCT
AATCCTTGCCGTCACCCCAGCCAACATGGACTTGGCCAATTCGGATGCCCTCAAGGTGGCGAAAGAAGTG
GACCCTCAAGGACTGCGTACCATTGGTGTAATCACTAAACTGGATTTAATGGATGAGGGTACAGATGCCC
GGGATATCCTGGAAAACAAACTTTTACCACTTCGTAGAGGTTATATCGGTGTAGTGAACCGGAGTCAGAA
AGACATTGATGGCCGTAAGGACATTCGTGCTGCGCTGGCAGCAGAAAGGAAGTTTTTCCTGTCCCACCCT
AGTTACAGACATATGGCTGAAAGGATGGGAACGCCACACCTGCAAAAAGCCCTCAACCAGCAATTGACCA
ACCACATCCGGGACACACTTCCCGGCTTGCGGAGCAAACTCCAGTCTCAGCTTCTCTCTCTAGAAAAAGA
AGTGGAAGAGTATAAGAACTTCCGCCCAGATGACCCTACTCGAAAGACCAAGGCCCTGCTGCAGATGGTC
CAGCAATTTGGTGTGGACTTTGAGAAGTGCATTGAGGGATCCGGAGATCAGGTGGACACTGCAGAGCTGT
CTGGAGGTGCCAGGATTAACCGAATCTTTCATGAGCGCTTCCCCTTTGAGCTGGTCAAGATCGTGTTTGA
TGAAAAGGAGCTCCGGAGAGAAATTAGTCACGCCATTAAGAACGTCCATGGTGTCAGAACTGGGCTGTTC
ACTCCAGATCTGGCGTTTGAAGCCATCGTGAAAAAGCAGATCATTAAGCTGAAAGAGCCCTGTCTGAAAT
GTATCGATCTGGTTATTCAGGAGCTCATCAACACATTCAGGCAGTGCACCAACAAGTTAAGCTCGTACCC
TAGACTCCGAGAAGAGACGGAGAGGATCGTCACTACTTACGTCAGAGAGAGAGAAGGGAAGACCAAGGAC
CAGGTTCTTTTGCTGATTGACACTGAGCTGTCATACATCAACACCAACCACGAGGACTTCATTGGATTTG
CAAATGCACAGCAAAGGAATATCGTCAACAAGAAGAGGGCCATTCCCAACCAGGTGATCCGTAAAGGCTG
GTTAACCCTGAACATCAGCATCATGAAGGGAGGTTCAAAGGAGTACTGGTTCGTCCTGACTGCCGAATCG
CTGTCCTGGTACAAAGACGAGGAGGAAAAAGAGAAGAAATACATGCTTCCTCTGGATAACCTGAAGCTCA
GAGACGTGGAGAAAGGCTTCATGTCCACTAAGCACATTTTTGCAATCTTCAACACTGAGCAAAGGAATGT
GTATAAGGACTTGCGTCAGATCGAGCTGGCCTGTGACTCGCAGGAGGACATGGATAGTTGGAAAGCCTCT
TTTCTCAGAGCAGGCGTTTACCCTGAGAAAGATCAAGTGGAGTCAGAAGAGGCAGCCCCAGCCGACAGCT
TCTCCATGGACCCTCAGTTGGAAAGACAGGTCGAGACCATCCGTAACCTGGTGGACTCCTATATTGGAAT
CGTCAACAAAACCATCAGAGACCTCATGCCCAAGACTATCATGCATCTCATGATCAACAGCGCTAAAGAC
TTCATCCACTCAGAGCTGCTGGCGTACCTGTACTCGTCTGGAGATCAGAACAGTCTGATGGAGGAGTCTG
CAGACCAGGCCCAGCGCAGAGACGAGATGCTGAGGATGTACCATGCCATCAAAGAGGCACTCAGCATCAT
CGGTGACATCAGCACCAGCACCATTTCCACACCTGTGCCACCACCCGTCAACGACAGCTGGATACCTGAA
ACCAGGTGACAACTTTATTATACATAGTTGATAATTCACTGGCCGTCGTTTTACGGTACCATCGATGATG
ATCCAGACATGATAAGATACATTGATGAGTTTGGACAAACCACAACTAGAATGCAGTGAAAAAAATGCTT
TATTTGTGAAATTTGTGATGCTATTGCTTTATTTGTAACCATTATAAGCTGCAATAAACAAGTTAACAAC
AACAATTGCATTCATTTTATGTTTCAGGTTCAGGGGGAGGTGTGGGAGGTTTTTTAAAGCAAGTAAAACC
TCTACAAATGTGGTATGGCTGATTATGATCCTCTAGATCAGATCTGCGAAGATACGGCCACGGGTGCTCT
TGATCCTGTGGCTGATTTTGGACTGTGCTGCTCGCAGCTGCTGATGAATCACATACTTCCTCCATTTTCT
TCCACTGATTGACTGTTATAATTTCCCTAATTTCCAGGTCAAGGTGCTGTGCATTGTGGTAATAGATGTG
ACATGACGTCACTTCCAAAGGACCAATGAACATGTCTGACCAATTTCATATAATGTGAAAACGATTTTCA
TAGGCAGAATAAATAACATTTAAATTAAACTGGGCATCAGCGCAATTCAATTGGTTTGGTAATAGCAAGG
GAAAATAGAATGAAGTGATCTCCAAAAAATAAGTACTTTTTGACTGTAAATAAAATTGTAAGGAGTAAAA
AGTACTTTTTTTTCTAAAAAAATGTAATTAAGTAAAAGTAAAAGTATTGATTTTTAATTGTACTCAAGTA
AAGTAAAAATCCCCAAAAATAATACTTAAGTACAGTAATCAAGTAAAATTACTCAAGTACTTTACACCTC
TGGTTCTTGACCCCCTACCTTCAGCAAGCCCAGCAGATCCACTAGTTCTAGAGCGGCCGCCACCGCGGTG
GAGCTCCAGCTTTTGTTCCCTTTAGTGAGGGTTAATTGCGCGCTTGGCGTAATCATGGTCATAGCTGTTT
CCTGTGTGAAATTGTTATCCGCTCACAATTCCACACAACATACGAGCCGGAAGCATAAAGTGTAAAGCCT
GGGGTGCCTAATGAGTGAGCTAACTCACATTAATTGCGTTGCGCTCACTGCCCGCTTTCCAGTCGGGAAA
CCTGTCGTGCCAGCTGCATTAATGAATCGGCCAACGCGCGGGGAGAGGCGGTTTGCGTATTGGGCGCTCT
TCCGCTTCCTCGCTCACTGACTCGCTGCGCTCGGTCGTTCGGCTGCGGCGAGCGGTATCAGCTCACTCAA
AGGCGGTAATACGGTTATCCACAGAATCAGGGGATAACGCAGGAAAGAACATGTGAGCAAAAGGCCAGCA
AAAGGCCAGGAACCGTAAAAAGGCCGCGTTGCTGGCGTTTTTCCATAGGCTCCGCCCCCCTGACGAGCAT
CACAAAAATCGACGCTCAAGTCAGAGGTGGCGAAACCCGACAGGACTATAAAGATACCAGGCGTTTCCCC
CTGGAAGCTCCCTCGTGCGCTCTCCTGTTCCGACCCTGCCGCTTACCGGATACCTGTCCGCCTTTCTCCC
TTCGGGAAGCGTGGCGCTTTCTCATAGCTCACGCTGTAGGTATCTCAGTTCGGTGTAGGTCGTTCGCTCC
AAGCTGGGCTGTGTGCACGAACCCCCCGTTCAGCCCGACCGCTGCGCCTTATCCGGTAACTATCGTCTTG
AGTCCAACCCGGTAAGACACGACTTATCGCCACTGGCAGCAGCCACTGGTAACAGGATTAGCAGAGCGAG
GTATGTAGGCGGTGCTACAGAGTTCTTGAAGTGGTGGCCTAACTACGGCTACACTAGAAGAACAGTATTT
GGTATCTGCGCTCTGCTGAAGCCAGTTACCTTCGGAAAAAGAGTTGGTAGCTCTTGATCCGGCAAACAAA
CCACCGCTGGTAGCGGTGGTTTTTTTGTTTGCAAGCAGCAGATTACGCGCAGAAAAAAAGGATCTCAAGA
AGATCCTTTGATCTTTTCTACGGGGTCTGACGCTCAGTGGAACGAAAACTCACGTTAAGGCATTTTGGTC
ATGAGATTATCAAAAAGGATCTTCACCTAGATCCTTTTAAATTAAAAATGAAGTTTTAAATCAATCTAAA
GTATATATGAGTAAACTTGGTCTGACAGTTACCAATGCTTAATCAGTGAGGCACCTATCTCAGCGATCTG
TCTATTTCGTTCATCCATAGTTGCCTGACTCCCCGTCGTGTAGATAACTACGATACGGGAGGGCTTACCA
TCTGGCCCCAGTGCTGCAATGATACCGCGAGACCCACGCTCACCGGCTCCAGATTTATCAGCAATAAACC
AGCCAGCCGGAAGGGCCGAGCGCAGAAGTGGTCCTGCAACTTTATCCGCCTCCATCCAGTCTATTAATTG
TTGCCGGGAAGCTAGAGTAAGTAGTTCGCCAGTTAATAGTTTGCGCAACGTTGTTGCCATTGCTACAGGC
ATCGTGGTGTCACGCTCGTCGTTTGGTATGGCTTCATTCAGCTCCGGTTCCCAACGATCAAGGCGAGTTA
CATGATCCCCCATGTTGTGCAAAAAAGCGGTTAGCTCCTTCGGTCCTCCGATCGTTGTCAGAAGTAAGTT
GGCCGCAGTGTTATCACTCATGGTTATGGCAGCACTGCATAATTCTCTTACTGTCATGCCATCCGTAAGA
TGCTTTTCTGTGACTGGTGAGTACTCAACCAAGTCATTCTGAGAATAGTGTATGCGGCGACCGAGTTGCT
CTTGCCCGGCGTCAATACGGGATAATACCGCGCCACATAGCAGAACTTTAAAAGTGCTCATCATTGGAAA
ACGTTCTTCGGGGCGAAAACTCTCAAGGATCTTACCGCTGTTGAGATCCAGTTCGATGTAACCCACTCGT
GCACCCAACTGATCTTCAGCATCTTTTACTTTCACCAGCGTTTCTGGGTGAGCAAAAACAGGAAGGCAAA
ATGCCGCAAAAAAGGGAATAAGGGCGACACGGAAATGTTGAATACTCATACTCTTCCTTTTTCAATATTA
TTGAAGCATTTATCAGGGTTATTGTCTCATGAGCGGATACATATTTGAATGTATTTAGAAAAATAAACAA
ATAGGGGTTCCGCGCACATTTCCCCGAAAAGTGCCACCTAAATTGTAAGCGTTAATATTTTGTTAAAATT
CGCGTTAAATTTTTGTTAAATCAGCTCATTTTTTAACCAATAGGCCGAAATCGGCAAAATCCCTTATAAA
TCAAAAGAATAGACCGAGATAGGGTTGAGTGTTGTTCCAGTTTGGAACAAGAGTCCACTATTAAAGAACG
TGGACTCCAACGTCAAAGGGCGAAAAACCGTCTATCAGGGCGATGGCCCACGCTGGCTAAGAACTCATCA
GCCTCCCCGGTCCATCTACCCACGTACCAATGCACCAATTGGCCACAATGACGGCTACTACATGGTGCCA
TTCCTTCCTCTTTATAGGAATGGAGACTACCTCCTGTCCAACAATGCTCTTGGATACGAGTACGCCTACC
TGTTGGACCCAGGTCATTGCACAACACCAGAAATGCCCTCTGATCTGCAAAAGACGTGAATATCTGTTCA
GACACCCATATCCACTCTGTTCCACACAGGTCAGAGGTTTGTCCAGGAGTTCTTGACAGAGGTGTAAAAA
GTACTCAAAAATTTTACTCAAGTGAAAGTACAAGTACTTAGGGAAAATTTTACTCAATTAAAAGTAAAAG
TATCTGGCTAGAATCTTACTTGAGTAAAAGTAAAAAAGTACTCCATTAAAATTGTACTTGAGTATTAAGG
AAGTAAAAGTAAAAGCAAGAAAGAAAACTAGAGATTCTTGTTTAAGCTTTTAATCTCAAAAAACATTAAA
TGAAATGCATACAAGGTTTTATCCTGCTTTAGAACTGTTTGTATTTAATTATCAAACTATAAGACAGACA
ATCTAATGCCAGTACACGCTACTCAAAGTTGTAAAACCTCAGATTTAACTTCAGTAGAAGCTGATTCTCA
AAATTGTTAGTGTCAAGCCTAGCTCTTTTGGGGCTGAAAAGCAATCCTGCAGTGCTGAAAAGCCTCTCAC
AGGCAGCCGATGCGGGAAGAGGTGTATTAGTCTTGATAGAGAGGCTGCAAATAGCAGGAAACGTGAGCAG
AGACTCCCTGGTGTCTGAAACACAGGCCAGATGGGCCCTCGAGCAGGAAACAGCTATGACCATGATTACG
CCAAGCTATCAACTTTGTATAGAAAAGTTGGCACGCGCAGATTCCGTGTGGGCCTGGTAATATCTTACCA
TTTTAAGCTATTTTAAGATTAGGGAAAAAAATTAAATAAAACTACTTTAAAATTACTTTCCTTAAAAAGC
AACATATTTATTTAGTTTTTGTTTAACTGGCTCAAGATTGTAATATTTTACTTTTACATGTTTTTTTAAG
TACCTAAATGTGTTCAAAAGTAAAGTATGTTATTGTTTTTTTTTTTTAATGTTAGCTAAGCTTTAAATTG
TAATATATTACTTTTAAAAGTGACTTTTTAAAAATGTAAATAAAAAAGTAACTATAAATGTGTAATGCAT
GTTATTTCTGTGGGTTTTTAATTTTCATCTCAACTGGGCTTACAATTTTAACATAATAAAAATCAAATCA
AATCAAATCAGGCCCTTATTTGTCACATACACTCTTGTATACTGAAATAAACTAAATGTTGAGAAAAATT
TAAATACACCAAAATAACGCATACCTTTTTTGTAATTACCTAAGTAAAACATTTAGTTCCTTTTTTAAGT
GACTCAAGATTGTAATCTATTAATTGTAAAAGATAAAACTAGTGATCAATCTGACGTGCTTCTATGCAGC
CTGTGAGATTAATTGTGATGTTTAATTATTAAACAATTTAAATGGATCAAACATTTCACATGTGCTTATT
GTGTCCAACAAAACCAGCAGAAGCACTTAAAAATATTGCATGACAACATGAGTTTTTAATGTAAATTATA
TATACTTCCTAAACGAAGTTAATCATATTTCTAAAATAATAATGTCATTGAAATATTTAAATAAATGATA
AGCTTTAGTTGATTCAACATAAAATTGAAAGCAATAAGGACTTTTTTTTTTTACAGCGGTGAAGCAAAAG
CATGTAATAATCATATAATATAATAAATAAATAAATAAATAATGGCTCTTGGTGCAAATATGAACACTTT
AAATAAATATAGAATAAATATGATCAATAAGTCATAACGATGTGTTTTATGTTGATTATAATTTAAACAT
GTTTCTAACGCAAGTTTTAAAAACTGTTTTAAAGTATTATTTTAAGTTATAAGATCAATTTGACTCAACA
TTTTGTAGTGAAAATATGTTGTGTAAAATTAATATAATATACACTATAAAAATGCAGGGTTCCACACAAT
ACATTAATGTTGTCCCAACACAAATCGATTAAGTTAACAAATATATGTGGATTGAACATAAAAAATTAAG
TTGTCCCAATGAAATCTCAAGAATTGTGTTGTTTCAGCTCATTTTAAATAAGTAGTTTTAACAAGTAAAA
AATAACATATTTTTGAGTGTGTATATATATATATTACAAAATATAATAATATAAAATGTAAAAGATATAA
ACCATGCTACATATATTTAAGAGCTATTTTGCACATTACTTTTTTGCAAGCCATTTTAGTGTTTTTTTTA
CAAATATATATTAGCTAAATATACAATATCTTAAATATACAATTAATCAGACATGCAATTAATGCATTTA
ACCTACATAAAAATACATGATCAACATATGTTTTATGCTGATTACAACTAAATCAAACGTAATGAAATTA
ATTTATAAAAGCGATTTAAATATGTCAATATTTTAAGTTAAAATCACTTGAAACCTACTATAAATGAACT
TAAATTAAAAAAATCTCCTTTAATTCCAATGCAACAGTGTTGTTTTTTCAGCTGAGGACCCCCGGTGCAG
ATGGTTGGCCCCCGGCCCGCTATTCTAAGGAAGCCTTTCTTAATTTTAGGGCGGCGCTGCATGCGCTCAG
ATCAGATTCACGGGTGGAGAGGGTTATTTTCTCTTTTTTATTTTTTCTTGCCTGCTCATATTTGGGCCTG
TGTGAACCCCAGGCTCCGCCTCGGCCCCCAGGAGCCGCTCTTATTTAAAGGGGATCCTCGCCTTCAGTCT
TCGTCCCAGTGGAAGCATCAGTCTTGTGATAACAACTTGGTGAGTCCTACAGACCAGCGCTCGACTCTAG
GCTTTAAATGCATTGATTTCTCTGGATTAGCTACCGGGAGAGTTTTAACTTTGCTTATTAGTCTTGTGCT
CGAACTGCTAGGTTTAAAGAGTGTTTTCTCTAATGCATGCATGAAGCGACAGCTGAAAACCAGAAATAGA
GCGTTTGTCCTCCTGTTAAACTCTAGCCTTTCTTTGGCATTTGTCAGTCCGAGTCTTCAGCTGCCGGCAG
GAGATTGGGTTTCAGTAACACTTGCTGAGCACAAACTACACGTGCTTTCTTCAGATTTAATTCATTATTA
ATCATTCTAGATTTAAATGATGTTCTTACTCATTGCTGATTATTTTAGCCTTGCGGAGCAGATTAAATGA
GCACGTGTTTCATTAAGATTGATTTAAATATAATTAATATTTCACCACTGTAGTTTTAAAATTGCCTTCT
AAGTCATGGTTGATTTTTAATAGGTATCGGCTCTAATTAGATTACTATTTTGGTTTTTAAATGTTATTTC
TATTTCATTTGTAGGCTCGTTTTTAATGTGATTTTATTAGATTCTAGTTTTAAAATCATCTCTTAGCCTT
AATGAGCAGACTGAATGAACATGTTTCATTAAGATTAACTTCATTATAATGAATTATTTAATCATTCTAG
TGGGTTATAAATCAGCTCTATTTAAATTAATTGTCGTGTTTATTTCTATTTAATTTTTGATTATTTTTTC
AGGGTCGTTTTTATGTGATTTTTTCCCGTTTCTAATTTTAAACTAATTGTTTGATTTTTATATGATTCGA
CTCTTTTTAAATGAATTGTTTTGCTTTTTTTATTGAGCATATATATATTATACAATTTCAATCAACAATT
GTTGTGCTTTTTAAATGTTGTTTCTATTTCATTTCTAGGGTCGATTTTATTCGATTCTAGTTTTAAAATC
GTGATTTTTAACTTCTAACCTTACTGAGCAGACTGAATGAACATGTTTCATCAAGATTAACTTCATTATA
GTTAATTATTGAATCGTGCTAGTGGTTTATAAATCAGCTCTATTTAAATTAATCATCATCATTATTTCTA
TTTAATTTTTATTATTTCTTTAGGATTATTTTTATGTGATTTTTTTCACGTTCTAGTTTTAAACTCAATG
CTCATTACTGCTCACCCTTGCTGAGCAGTCTTTCGTTAAGATTAAATTAATTAATAACCATTCTAGTTTT
AAAACAGTGTCTTAAGGCATAGCTGATATTTTACAAGTTTACTATTTAATATATCTCCTTTCTTTTTTTA
GGGTCGATTTCATCTGATTTGATTAATTTTTATTATCTTCACTAAGCTTTTTGTTCTAGGTTTTATTCTC
AGTATTATTACTGTTATATTTGAACTGAATTTCTCCTCATAGTTTATTCATTTTATTTATTTATTTTTTG
TTTATTCGCTATTTTGTATTTTAGTTTTTAATTAGAAATTTTATTAGAATCGTTTTGAACTAGTTTTTAT
GCACTCTAACATTAATATTAAATCATAACTATTATTTTTATTATAATTTATTTGTGTTTATCTTTTTGTG
TAGCTTTCATGTGTTTTTATTTTAGTTTTATTATGTTTGCATTGAATTTTTTGGACTAGTTTATATAACG
ATATACAGAAAAGCCATGACAACAAATGTTTTTATAATACCTATTAAGTATAAGCTAATCAGATTTCCAC
TATTCTGTTCAAAGTTAACATTATTAGCCATTCTGATGGATCATTTGACATTTGTCATATGTCTTTATGA
ACACTGCTCTTTCAGATGCCACTTTTAAAGCTGTTTTTTACAGTAAATGAACGTTTATTATTATGACATT
ATTTCCTAAGGCCTCTAGAGTACAGCAGGATGTGGCGTGTGCATTACCGTGTAATTATGCTGACTGTAAA
TGTGCATTTATAGACTGTCAGCATGTCTGACTGTGCGCTGTTGTGATTGGTCCTGCACAGACCAAG
